Addgene plasmid #193822: pCDNA5/FRT-ChemoG-NAD-NLS3x
Purpose: CMV overexpression of ChemoG-NAD in the nucleus of mammalian cell lines
Depositing lab: Julien Hiblot. Depositing organization: Max Planck Institute for Medical Research. Publication: A general method for the development of multicolor biosensors with large dynamic ranges. Hellweg L, Edenhofer A, Barck L, Huppertz MC, Frei MS, Tarnawski M, Bergner A, Koch B, Johnsson K, Hiblot J. Nat Chem Biol. 2023 Jun 8. doi: 10.1038/s41589-023-01350-1. PubMed 37291200.
Backbone
  Vector backbone: pcDNA5/FRT
  Backbone size w/o insert (bp): 5000
  Vector type: Mammalian Expression
  Selectable markers: Hygromycin
Growth in bacteria
  Bacterial resistance: Ampicillin, 100 μg/mL
  Growth temperature: 37°C
  Growth strain: DH5alpha
  Copy number: High Copy
Gene/Insert
  Gene/Insert name: ChemoG-NAD-NLS3x
  Species: Synthetic
  Insert size (bp): 2700
  Mutation: EGFP:A206K, T225R; HT7: L271E
  Promoter: CMV
  Cloning method: Gibson Cloning
Terms and licenses: Academic/Nonprofit Terms; Industry Terms: Not Available to Industry
How to cite: pCDNA5/FRT-ChemoG-NAD-NLS3x was a gift from Julien Hiblot (Addgene plasmid # 193822 ; http://n2t.net/addgene:193822 ; RRID:Addgene_193822)
