[The description below was written by a language model from this plasmid's Addgene catalogue record and pLannotate feature annotations shown in this document.]
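Description:
pCDNA5/FRT-ChemoG-NAD-NLS3x is a mammalian expression plasmid built on the pcDNA5/FRT backbone that expresses a nuclear-targeted version of the ChemoG-NAD biosensor. It is propagated in E. coli as a high-copy plasmid through a ColE1/pUC-type origin with ampicillin resistance (bla under its own promoter). The backbone also carries an FRT site placed directly upstream of a hygromycin resistance coding sequence followed by an SV40 poly(A) signal. No promoter for this gene is annotated apart from a short SV40 promoter fragment further upstream. In this vector family the arrangement allows FLP recombinase-mediated insertion at a matching genomic FRT site, which activates the hygromycin marker and permits selection of stable, isogenic cell lines. The plasmid can also simply be used for transient transfection.

The roughly 2.7 kb synthetic insert, assembled by Gibson cloning, is driven by the CMV enhancer and immediate early promoter and terminated by the bGH polyadenylation signal. A T7 promoter lies upstream of the open reading frame. The annotated coding region runs as one continuous fusion: a green fluorescent protein of Aequorea origin (recorded as EGFP with A206K and T225R), a fragment matched to an NAD-dependent bacterial DNA ligase (LigA) that presumably acts as the NAD-sensing domain, HaloTag7 carrying L271E, and three tandem SV40 large T antigen nuclear localization signals. HaloTag covalently binds chloroalkane-linked fluorophores, so the labelled protein can pair with EGFP in a chemogenetic readout, in keeping with the multicolor, large-dynamic-range biosensor approach named in the associated publication. The stated purpose is CMV-driven overexpression of ChemoG-NAD in the nucleus of mammalian cell lines.
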