Features (pLannotate 1.2.2; 26 found; start..end, strand, type, name):
     28..80      -  misc_feature   bom (fragment): basis of mobility region from pBR322
    235..614     +  enhancer       CMV enhancer: human cytomegalovirus immediate early enhancer
    615..818     +  promoter       CMV promoter: human cytomegalovirus (CMV) immediate early promoter
    814..847     +  LTR            5' LTR (truncated) (fragment): truncated 5' long terminal repeat (LTR) from HIV-1
    863..881     +  promoter       T7 promoter: promoter for bacteriophage T7 RNA polymerase
    923..1633    +  CDS            P4-1: P4-1 is a basic (constitutively fluorescent) green fluorescent protein published in 1996, derived from Aequorea victoria.
   1619..2581    +  CDS            ligA (fragment): DNLJ_THET8 - Also known as lig, ligT. Experimental evidence at protein level: Swiss-Prot protein existence level 1. DNA ligase that catalyzes the formation of phosphodiester linkages between 5'-phosphoryl and 3'-hydroxyl groups in double- stranded DNA using NAD as a coenzyme and as the energy source for the reaction. It is essential for DNA replication and repair of damaged DNA. From Thermus thermophilus (strain ATCC 27634 / DSM 579 / HB8).
   2588..3468    +  CDS            HaloTag® (fragment): modified bacterial dehalogenase that forms covalent bonds with chloroalkane derivatives
   3473..3493    +  misc_feature   MCS (fragment): multiple cloning site
   3497..3517    +  CDS            SV40 NLS: nuclear localization signal of SV40 (simian virus 40) large T antigen
   3521..3541    +  CDS            SV40 NLS: nuclear localization signal of SV40 (simian virus 40) large T antigen
   3545..3565    +  CDS            SV40 NLS: nuclear localization signal of SV40 (simian virus 40) large T antigen
   3624..3848    +  polyA_signal   bGH poly(A) signal: bovine growth hormone polyadenylation signal
   3852..3873    +  promoter       SV40 promoter (fragment): SV40 enhancer and early promoter
   3894..4127    +  rep_origin     f1 ori (fragment) (sequence partly withheld): f1 bacteriophage origin of replication; arrow indicates direction of (+) strand synthesis
   4132..4179    +  protein_bind   FRT: FLP-mediated recombination occurs in the 8-bp core sequence TCTAGAAA (Turan and Bode, 2011). FLP recombinase from the Saccharomyces cerevisiae 2μ plasmid
   4187..5209    +  CDS            HygR: aminoglycoside phosphotransferase from E. coli; aph(4)-Ia; confers resistance to hygromycin
   5219..5344    +  CDS            ble (fragment): BLE_KLEPN - Experimental evidence at protein level: Swiss-Prot protein existence level 1. Binding protein with a strong affinity to the bleomycin family of antibiotics. Binds to CL990; an antimitotic-antibiotic compound. From Klebsiella pneumoniae.
   5339..5460    +  polyA_signal   SV40 poly(A) signal: SV40 polyadenylation signal
   5533..5549    -  protein_bind   lac operator: The lac repressor binds to the lac operator to inhibit transcription in E. coli. This inhibition can be relieved by adding lactose or isopropyl-β-D-thiogalactopyranoside (IPTG). lac repressor encoded by lacI
   5557..5587    -  promoter       lac promoter: promoter for the E. coli lac operon
   5602..5623    -  protein_bind   CAP binding site: CAP binding activates transcription in the presence of cAMP. E. coli catabolite activator protein
   5636..5728    -  CDS            lacI (fragment): lac repressor; lacI; The lac repressor binds to the lac operator to inhibit transcription in E. coli. This inhibition can be relieved by adding lactose or isopropyl-β-D-thiogalactopyranoside (IPTG).
   5911..6499    -  rep_origin     ori: high-copy-number ColE1/pMB1/pBR322/pUC origin of replication
   6670..7530    -  CDS            AmpR: β-lactamase; bla; confers resistance to ampicillin, carbenicillin, and related antibiotics
   7531..7635    -  promoter       AmpR promoter: bla
>Addgene plasmid #193822 | pCDNA5/FRT-ChemoG-NAD-NLS3x | addgene full sequence | sequence record 381949 | Addgene NGS Result
GACGGATCGGGAGATCTCCCGATCCCCTATGGTGCACTCTCAGTACAATCTGCTCTGATGCCGCATAGTT
AAGCCGGTATCTGCTCCCTGCTTGTGTGTTGGAGGTCGCTGAGTAGTGCGCGAGCAAAATTTAAGCTACA
ACAAGGCAAGGCTTGACCGACAATTGCATGAAGAATCTGCTTAGGGTTAGGCGTTTTGCGCTGCTTCGCG
ATGTACGGGCCAGATATACGCGTTGACATTGATTATTGACTAGTTATTAATAGTAATCAATTACGGGGTC
ATTAGTTCATAGCCCATATATGGAGTTCCGCGTTACATAACTTACGGTAAATGGCCCGCCTGGCTGACCG
CCCAACGACCCCCGCCCATTGACGTCAATAATGACGTATGTTCCCATAGTAACGCCAATAGGGACTTTCC
ATTGACGTCAATGGGTGGAGTATTTACGGTAAACTGCCCACTTGGCAGTACATCAAGTGTATCATATGCC
AAGTACGCCCCCTATTGACGTCAATGACGGTAAATGGCCCGCCTGGCATTATGCCCAGTACATGACCTTA
TGGGACTTTCCTACTTGGCAGTACATCTACGTATTAGTCATCGCTATTACCATGGTGATGCGGTTTTGGC
AGTACATCAATGGGCGTGGATAGCGGTTTGACTCACGGGGATTTCCAAGTCTCCACCCCATTGACGTCAA
TGGGAGTTTGTTTTGGCACCAAAATCAACGGGACTTTCCAAAATGTCGTAACAACTCCGCCCCATTGACG
CAAATGGGCGGTAGGCGTGTACGGTGGGAGGTCTATATAAGCAGAGCTCTCTGGCTAACTAGAGAACCCA
CTGCTTACTGGCTTATCGAAATTAATACGACTCACTATAGGGAGACCCAAGCTGGCTAGCGTTTAAACTT
ACCACCATGGTGAGCAAGGGCGAGGAGCTGTTCACCGGGGTGGTGCCCATCCTGGTCGAGCTGGACGGCG
ACGTAAACGGCCACAAGTTCAGCGTGTCCGGCGAGGGCGAGGGCGATGCCACCTACGGCAAGCTGACCCT
GAAGTTCATCTGCACCACCGGCAAGCTGCCCGTGCCCTGGCCCACCCTCGTGACCACCCTGACCTACGGC
GTGCAGTGCTTCAGCCGCTACCCCGACCACATGAAGCAGCACGACTTCTTCAAGTCCGCCATGCCCGAAG
GCTACGTCCAGGAGCGCACCATCTTCTTCAAGGACGACGGCAACTACAAGACCCGCGCCGAGGTGAAGTT
CGAGGGCGACACCCTGGTGAACCGCATCGAGCTGAAGGGCATCGACTTCAAGGAGGACGGCAACATCCTG
GGGCACAAGCTGGAGTACAACTACAACAGCCACAACGTCTATATCATGGCCGACAAGCAGAAGAACGGCA
TCAAGGTGAACTTCAAGATCCGCCACAACATCGAGGACGGCAGCGTGCAGCTCGCCGACCACTACCAGCA
GAACACCCCCATCGGCGACGGCCCCGTGCTGCTGCCCGACAACCACTACCTGAGCACCCAGTCCAAACTG
AGCAAAGACCCCAACGAGAAGCGCGATCACATGGTCCTGCTGGAGTTCGTGCGCGCCGCCGGGATCACTG
GTGGCACCATGACACTGGAAGAAGCTCGTAAACGTGTAAACGAACTTCGTGATCTGATCCGTTATCACAA
TTACCGGTACTACGTGTTGGCCGACCCCGAGATTAGCGATGCAGAGTACGATCGTCTGCTGCGCGAACTG
AAGGAGTTGGAGGAACGTTTTCCTGAGCTCAAATCGCCGGATTCACCGACATTACAAGTGGGCGCACGGC
CGCTGGAAGCCACGTTCCGTCCCGTGCGCCATCCGACACGCATGTACAGTCTGGATAACGCATTCAACTT
GGATGAACTGAAAGCCTTTGAGGAACGTATCGAACGCGCGCTCGGGCGCAAAGGTCCGTTCGCCTATACA
GTTGAACATCTAGTGGATGGCCTGAGCGTCAACTTATATTACGAAGAAGGAGTGTTGGTTTACGGCGCAA
CGCGTGGCGACGGTGAAGTGGGTGAGGAAGTTACTCAAAATTTACTCACCATCCCGACTATTCCACGCCG
TCTGAAAGGTGTCCCGGAACGCCTCGAGGTGCGTGGCGAAGTGTACATGCCGATTGAGGCGTTTCTGCGC
CTGAATGAAGAACTGGAGGAACGTGGCGAGCGCATTTTTAAAAATCCGCGTAACGCTGCAGCAGGCAGCT
TGCGCCAGAAAGATCCGCGCATTACGGCTAAGCGTGGTTTGCGCGCAACCTTCTGGGCGTTAGGTCTGGG
TCTCGAAGAGGTGGAGCGTGAAGGAGTAGCGACTCAATTTGCGTTGCTGCATTGGCTCAAAGAGAAAGGG
TTCCCGGTCGAACACGGATATGCACGTGCCGTTGGGGCGGAAGGCGTGGAGGCGGTTTATCAGGACTGGC
TGAAAAAACGCCGTGCGCTGCCGTTTGAGGCGAATGGAGTTGCGGTCAAACTGGATGAACTTGCCCTGTG
GCGTGAACTGGGATACACCGCGCGTGCACCGCGTTTTGCCATTGCGTACAAGTTCCCTTCTGGCGGTATC
GGTACTGGCTTTCCATTCGACCCCCATTATGTGGAAGTCCTGGGCGAGCGCATGCACTACGTCGATGTTG
GTCCGCGCGATGGCACCCCTGTGCTGTTCCTGCACGGTAACCCGACCTCCTCCTACGTGTGGCGCAACAT
CATCCCGCATGTTGCACCGACCCATCGCTGCATTGCTCCAGACCTGATCGGTATGGGCAAATCCGACAAA
CCAGACCTGGGTTATTTCTTCGACGACCACGTCCGCTTCATGGATGCCTTCATCGAAGCCCTGGGTCTGG
AAGAGGTCGTCCTGGTCATTCACGACTGGGGCTCCGCTCTGGGTTTCCACTGGGCCAAGCGCAATCCAGA
GCGCGTCAAAGGTATTGCATTTATGGAGTTCATCCGCCCTATCCCGACCTGGGACGAATGGCCAGAATTT
GCCCGCGAGACCTTCCAGGCCTTCCGCACCACCGACGTCGGCCGCAAGCTGATCATCGATCAGAACGTTT
TTATCGAGGGTACGCTGCCGATGGGTGTCGTCCGCCCGCTGACTGAAGTCGAGATGGACCATTACCGCGA
GCCGTTCCTGAATCCTGTTGACCGCGAGCCACTGTGGCGCTTCCCAAACGAGCTGCCAATCGCCGGTGAG
CCAGCGAACATCGTCGCGCTGGTCGAAGAATACATGGACTGGCTGCACCAGTCCCCTGTCCCGAAGCTGC
TGTTCTGGGGCACCCCAGGCGTTCTGATCCCACCGGCCGAAGCCGCTCGCCTGGCCAAAAGCCTGCCTAA
CTGCAAGGCTGTGGACATCGGCCCGGGTGAAAATCTGCTGCAAGAAGACAACCCGGACCTGATCGGCAGC
GAGATCGCGCGCTGGCTGTCTACTCTGGAGATTTCCGGTAAGTCCGGACTCAGATCTCGAGCTGATCCAA
AAAAGAAGAGAAAGGTAGATCCAAAAAAGAAGAGAAAGGTAGATCCAAAAAAGAAGAGAAAGGTAGGATC
CACCGGATCTAGATAGTCTAGAGGGCCCGTTTAAACCCGCTGATCAGCCTCGACTGTGCCTTCTAGTTGC
CAGCCATCTGTTGTTTGCCCCTCCCCCGTGCCTTCCTTGACCCTGGAAGGTGCCACTCCCACTGTCCTTT
CCTAATAAAATGAGGAAATTGCATCGCATTGTCTGAGTAGGTGTCATTCTATTCTGGGGGGTGGGGTGGG
GCAGGACAGCAAGGGGGAGGATTGGGAAGACAATAGCAGGCATGCTGGGGATGCGGTGGGCTCTATGGCT
TCTGAGGCGGAAAGAACCAGCTGGGGCTCTAGGGGGTATCCCC
[124 nt withheld, positions 3894-4017]
C
[91 nt withheld, positions 4019-4109]
AGGGTGATGGTTCACGTACCTAGAAGTTCCTATTCCGAAGTTCCTATTCTCTAGAAAGTATAGGAACTTC
CTTGGCCAAAAAGCCTGAACTCACCGCGACGTCTGTCGAGAAGTTTCTGATCGAAAAGTTCGACAGCGTC
TCCGACCTGATGCAGCTCTCGGAGGGCGAAGAATCTCGTGCTTTCAGCTTCGATGTAGGAGGGCGTGGAT
ATGTCCTGCGGGTAAATAGCTGCGCCGATGGTTTCTACAAAGATCGTTATGTTTATCGGCACTTTGCATC
GGCCGCGCTCCCGATTCCGGAAGTGCTTGACATTGGGGAATTCAGCGAGAGCCTGACCTATTGCATCTCC
CGCCGTGCACAGGGTGTCACGTTGCAAGACCTGCCTGAAACCGAACTGCCCGCTGTTCTGCAGCCGGTCG
CGGAGGCCATGGATGCGATCGCTGCGGCCGATCTTAGCCAGACGAGCGGGTTCGGCCCATTCGGACCGCA
AGGAATCGGTCAATACACTACATGGCGTGATTTCATATGCGCGATTGCTGATCCCCATGTGTATCACTGG
CAAACTGTGATGGACGACACCGTCAGTGCGTCCGTCGCGCAGGCTCTCGATGAGCTGATGCTTTGGGCCG
AGGACTGCCCCGAAGTCCGGCACCTCGTGCACGCGGATTTCGGCTCCAACAATGTCCTGACGGACAATGG
CCGCATAACAGCGGTCATTGACTGGAGCGAGGCGATGTTCGGGGATTCCCAATACGAGGTCGCCAACATC
TTCTTCTGGAGGCCGTGGTTGGCTTGTATGGAGCAGCAGACGCGCTACTTCGAGCGGAGGCATCCGGAGC
TTGCAGGATCGCCGCGGCTCCGGGCGTATATGCTCCGCATTGGTCTTGACCAACTCTATAAGAGCTTGGT
TGACGGCAATTTCGATGATGCAGCTTGGGCGCAGGGTCGATGCGACGCAATCGTCCGATCCGGAGCCGGG
ACTGTCGGGCGTACACAAATCGCCCGCAGAAGCGCGGCCGTCTGGACCGATGGCTGTGTAGAAGTACTCG
CCGATAGTGGAAACCGACGCCCCAGCACTCGTCCGAGGGCAAAGGAATAGCACGTACTACGAGATTTCGA
TTCCACCGCCGCCTTCTATGAAAGGTTGGGCTTCGGAATCGTTTTCCGGGACGCCGGCTGGATGATCCTC
CAGCGCGGGGATCTCATGCTGGAGTTCTTCGCCCACCCCAACTTGTTTATTGCAGCTTATAATGGTTACA
AATAAAGCAATAGCATCACAAATTTCACAAATAAAGCATTTTTTTCACTGCATTCTAGTTGTGGTTTGTC
CAAACTCATCAATGTATCTTATCATGTCTGTATACCGTCGACCTCTAGCTAGAGCTTGGCGTAATCATGG
TCATAGCTGTTTCCTGTGTGAAATTGTTATCCGCTCACAATTCCACACAACATACGAGCCGGAAGCATAA
AGTGTAAAGCCTGGGGTGCCTAATGAGTGAGCTAACTCACATTAATTGCGTTGCGCTCACTGCCCGCTTT
CCAGTCGGGAAACCTGTCGTGCCAGCTGCATTAATGAATCGGCCAACGCGCGGGGAGAGGCGGTTTGCGT
ATTGGGCGCTCTTCCGCTTCCTCGCTCACTGACTCGCTGCGCTCGGTCGTTCGGCTGCGGCGAGCGGTAT
CAGCTCACTCAAAGGCGGTAATACGGTTATCCACAGAATCAGGGGATAACGCAGGAAAGAACATGTGAGC
AAAAGGCCAGCAAAAGGCCAGGAACCGTAAAAAGGCCGCGTTGCTGGCGTTTTTCCATAGGCTCCGCCCC
CCTGACGAGCATCACAAAAATCGACGCTCAAGTCAGAGGTGGCGAAACCCGACAGGACTATAAAGATACC
AGGCGTTTCCCCCTGGAAGCTCCCTCGTGCGCTCTCCTGTTCCGACCCTGCCGCTTACCGGATACCTGTC
CGCCTTTCTCCCTTCGGGAAGCGTGGCGCTTTCTCATAGCTCACGCTGTAGGTATCTCAGTTCGGTGCAG
GTCGTTCGCTCCAAGCTGGGCTGTGTGCACGAACCCCCCGTTCAGCCCGACCGCTGCGCCTTATCCGGTA
ACTATCGTCTTGAGTCCAACCCGGTAAGACACGACTTATCGCCACTGGCAGCAGCCACTGGTAACAGGAT
TAGCAGAGCGAGGTATGTAGGCGGTGCTACAGAGTTCTTGAAGTGGTGGCCTAACTACGGCTACACTAGA
AGAACAGTATTTGGTATCTGCGCTCTGCTGAAGCCAGTTACCTTCGGAAAAAGAGTTGGTAGCTCTTGAT
CCGGCAAACAAACCACCGCTGGTAGCGGTGGTTTTTTTGTTTGCAAGCAGCAGATTACGCGCAGAAAAAA
AGGATCTCAAGAAGATCCTTTGATCTTTTCTACGGGGTCTGACGCTCAGTGGAACGAAAACTCACGTTAA
GGGATTTTGGTCATGAGATTATCAAAAAGGATCTTCACCTAGATCCTTTTAAATTAAAAATGAAGTTTTA
AATCAATCTAAAGTATATATGAGTAAACTTGGTCTGACAGTTACCAATGCTTAATCAGTGAGGCACCTAT
CTCAGCGATCTGTCTATTTCGTTCATCCATAGTTGCCTGACTCCCCGTCGTGTAGATAACTACGATACGG
GAGGGCTTACCATCTGGCCCCAGTGCTGCAATGATACCGCGAGACCCACGCTCACCGGCTCCAGATTTAT
CAGCAATAAACCAGCCAGCCGGAAGGGCCGAGCGCAGAAGTGGTCCTGCAACTTTATCCGCCTCCATCCA
GTCTATTAATTGTTGCCGGGAAGCTAGAGTAAGTAGTTCGCCAGTTAATAGTTTGCGCAACGTTGTTGCC
ATTGCTACAGGCATCGTGGTGTCACGCTCGTCGTTTGGTATGGCTTCATTCAGCTCCGGTTCCCAACGAT
CAAGGCGAGTTACATGATCCCCCATGTTGTGCAAAAAAGCGGTTAGCTCCTTCGGTCCTCCGATCGTTGT
CAGAAGTAAGTTGGCCGCAGTGTTATCACTCATGGTTATGGCAGCACTGCATAATTCTCTTACTGTCATG
CCATCCGTAAGATGCTTTTCTGTGACTGGTGAGTACTCAACCAAGTCATTCTGAGAATAGTGTATGCGGC
GACCGAGTTGCTCTTGCCCGGCGTCAATACGGGATAATACCGCGCCACATAGCAGAACTTTAAAAGTGCT
CATCATTGGAAAACGTTCTTCGGGGCGAAAACTCTCAAGGATCTTACCGCTGTTGAGATCCAGTTCGATG
TAACCCACTCGTGCACCCAACTGATCTTCAGCATCTTTTACTTTCACCAGCGTTTCTGGGTGAGCAAAAA
CAGGAAGGCAAAATGCCGCAAAAAAGGGAATAAGGGCGACACGGAAATGTTGAATACTCATACTCTTCCT
TTTTCAATATTATTGAAGCATTTATCAGGGTTATTGTCTCATGAGCGGATACATATTTGAATGTATTTAG
AAAAATAAACAAATAGGGGTTCCGCGCACATTTCCCCGAAAAGTGCCACCTGACGTC
